Addgene plasmid #171124: pDB4581
Purpose: A kanMX-marked pFA6a based plasmid, which has a 7-aa linker, a 16-aa XTEN16 linker, three tandam repeats of sAID. It serves as the template for 3_sAID degron tagging at the C-terminus.
Depositing lab: Li-Lin Du. Depositing organization: National Institute of Biological Sciences, Beijing. Publication: An improved auxin-inducible degron system for fission yeast. Zhang XR, Zhao L, Suo F, Gao Y, Wu Q, Qi X, Du LL. G3 (Bethesda). 2022 Jan 4;12(1):jkab393. doi: 10.1093/g3journal/jkab393. PubMed 34849776.
Backbone
  Vector backbone: pFA6a-kanMX6
  Vector type: Other
Growth in bacteria
  Bacterial resistance: Ampicillin, 100 μg/mL
  Growth temperature: 37°C
  Growth strain: DH5alpha
  Copy number: High Copy
Gene/Insert
  Gene/Insert name: 3_sAID
  Species: A. thaliana (mustard weed)
  Mutation: non applicable
  Cloning method: Unknown
Terms and licenses: Academic/Nonprofit Terms; Industry Terms: Not Available to Industry
Depositor comments: Please visit https://www.biorxiv.org/content/10.1101/2021.07.19.452993v1 for bioRxiv preprint.
How to cite: pDB4581 was a gift from Li-Lin Du (Addgene plasmid # 171124 ; http://n2t.net/addgene:171124 ; RRID:Addgene_171124)
