[The description below was written by a language model from this plasmid's Addgene catalogue record and pLannotate feature annotations shown in this document.]
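Description:
pDB4581 is a 4,544-nt PCR-template plasmid built on the pFA6a-kanMX6 backbone, designed for C-terminal tagging of endogenous genes with an auxin-inducible degron in fission yeast. It is not meant to be maintained in yeast and carries no annotated yeast origin. In E. coli it replicates as a high-copy plasmid from a ColE1/pUC-type origin and is selected with ampicillin through the β-lactamase gene and its native promoter. Small fragments annotated as lacI, rop and bom are backbone remnants, and SP6 and T7 promoters flank the tagging module, as is typical of the pFA6a series.

The payload is a promoterless tagging cassette. According to the catalogue entry, it encodes a 7-amino-acid linker, a 16-amino-acid XTEN16 linker and three tandem repeats of sAID, a short degron derived from the Arabidopsis thaliana Aux/IAA protein IAA17. The automated annotation marks only one IAA17 fragment in this region, so the other repeats and the linkers are not individually annotated, although the space before the terminator is consistent with them. The degron coding sequence is followed by the S. cerevisiae ADH1 terminator, which supplies 3' end processing for the tagged gene. Next comes the kanMX marker, which allows selection of yeast integrants by G418/kanamycin-class resistance.

In use, the linker–3×sAID–terminator–kanMX module is amplified with primers carrying homology to the 3' end of a target gene. The product is integrated by homologous recombination, so the target protein is expressed from its own promoter as a degron fusion. In cells expressing a suitable auxin receptor F-box protein, adding auxin triggers ubiquitin-dependent degradation of the tagged protein, allowing conditional depletion.
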