Features (pLannotate 1.2.2; 11 found; start..end, strand, type, name):
      7..25      +  promoter       SP6 promoter: promoter for bacteriophage SP6 RNA polymerase
    135..242     +  CDS            IAA17 (fragment): IAA17_ARATH - Also known as AXR3. Experimental evidence at protein level: Swiss-Prot protein existence level 1. Aux/IAA proteins are short-lived transcriptional factors that function as repressors of early auxin response genes at low auxin concentrations. Repression is thought to result from the interaction with auxin response factors (ARFs), proteins that bind to the auxin- responsive promoter element (AuxRE). Formation of heterodimers with ARF proteins may alter their ability to modulate early auxin response genes expression. From Arabidopsis thaliana (Mouse-ear cress).
    482..669     +  terminator     ADH1 terminator: S. cerevisiae ADH1; transcription terminator for the S. cerevisiae alcohol dehydrogenase 1 (ADH1) gene
    744..2100    +  gene           kanMX: yeast selectable marker conferring kanamycin resistance (Wach et al., 1994)
   2205..2223    -  promoter       T7 promoter: promoter for bacteriophage T7 RNA polymerase
   2245..2298    -  CDS            lacI (fragment): lac repressor; lacI; The lac repressor binds to the lac operator to inhibit transcription in E. coli. This inhibition can be relieved by adding lactose or isopropyl-β-D-thiogalactopyranoside (IPTG).
   2481..3069    -  rep_origin     ori: high-copy-number ColE1/pMB1/pBR322/pUC origin of replication
   3240..4100    -  CDS            AmpR: β-lactamase; bla; confers resistance to ampicillin, carbenicillin, and related antibiotics
   4101..4205    -  promoter       AmpR promoter: bla
   4300..4335    +  CDS            rop (fragment): Rop protein, which maintains plasmids at low copy number; rop
   4437..4488    +  misc_feature   bom (fragment): basis of mobility region from pBR322
>Addgene plasmid #171124 | pDB4581 | addgene full sequence | sequence record 336986 | Addgene NGS Result
CATACGATTTAGGTGACACTATAGAACGCGGCCGCCAGCTGAAGCTTCGTACGCTGCAGGTCGACCGGAT
CCCCGGGTTAATTAACTCTGGTTCTGAAACTCCTGGTACTTCTGAGTCTGCTACTCCCGAATCTCCTAAG
GATCCTGCCAAGCCTCCGGCTAAAGCTCAGGTTGTCGGCTGGCCTCCAGTTCGCTCTTATCGTAAGAACG
TAATGGTCTCTTGCCAAAAGTCTTCCGGTGGACCCAAGGACCCTGCTAAGCCCCCAGCCAAGGCCCAAGT
TGTAGGATGGCCCCCTGTTCGTTCCTATCGCAAGAATGTTATGGTTAGCTGTCAGAAGTCCTCTGGAGGT
CCTAAAGATCCCGCCAAACCTCCCGCTAAGGCTCAAGTCGTTGGTTGGCCACCTGTCCGTTCTTACCGTA
AAAATGTCATGGTTTCTTGTCAAAAATCTTCAGGCGGTTAAGGCGCGCCACTTCTAAATAAGCGAATTTC
TTATGATTTATGATTTTTATTATTAAATAAGTTATAAAAAAAATAAGTGTATACAAATTTTAAAGTGACT
CTTAGGTTTTAAAACGAAAATTCTTATTCTTGAGTAACTCTTTCCTGTAGGTCAGGTTGCTTTCTCAGGT
ATAGTATGAGGTCGCTCTTATTGACCACACCTCTACCGGCAGATCCGCTAGGGATAACAGGGTAATATAG
ATCTGTTTAGCTTGCCTCGTCCCCGCCGGGTCACCCGGCCAGCGACATGGAGGCCCAGAATACCCTCCTT
GACAGTCTTGACGTGCGCAGCTCAGGGGCATGATGTGACTGTCGCCCGTACATTTAGCCCATACATCCCC
ATGTATAATCATTTGCATCCATACATTTTGATGGCCGCACGGCGCGAAGCAAAAATTACGGCTCCTCGCT
GCAGACCTGCGAGCAGGGAAACGCTCCCCTCACAGACGCGTTGAATTGTCCCCACGCCGCGCCCCTGTAG
AGAAATATAAAAGGTTAGGATTTGCCACTGAGGTTCTTCTTTCATATACTTCCTTTTAAAATCTTGCTAG
GATACAGTTCTCACATCACATCCGAACATAAACAACCATGGGTAAGGAAAAGACTCACGTTTCGAGGCCG
CGATTAAATTCCAACATGGATGCTGATTTATATGGGTATAAATGGGCTCGCGATAATGTCGGGCAATCAG
GTGCGACAATCTATCGATTGTATGGGAAGCCCGATGCGCCAGAGTTGTTTCTGAAACATGGCAAAGGTAG
CGTTGCCAATGATGTTACAGATGAGATGGTCAGACTAAACTGGCTGACGGAATTTATGCCTCTTCCGACC
ATCAAGCATTTTATCCGTACTCCTGATGATGCATGGTTACTCACCACTGCGATCCCCGGCAAAACAGCAT
TCCAGGTATTAGAAGAATATCCTGATTCAGGTGAAAATATTGTTGATGCGCTGGCAGTGTTCCTGCGCCG
GTTGCATTCGATTCCTGTTTGTAATTGTCCTTTTAACAGCGATCGCGTATTTCGTCTCGCTCAGGCGCAA
TCACGAATGAATAACGGTTTGGTTGATGCGAGTGATTTTGATGACGAGCGTAATGGCTGGCCTGTTGAAC
AAGTCTGGAAAGAAATGCATAAGCTTTTGCCATTCTCACCGGATTCAGTCGTCACTCATGGTGATTTCTC
ACTTGATAACCTTATTTTTGACGAGGGGAAATTAATAGGTTGTATTGATGTTGGACGAGTCGGAATCGCA
GACCGATACCAGGATCTTGCCATCCTATGGAACTGCCTCGGTGAGTTTTCTCCTTCATTACAGAAACGGC
TTTTTCAAAAATATGGTATTGATAATCCTGATATGAATAAATTGCAGTTTCATTTGATGCTCGATGAGTT
TTTCTAATCAGTACTGACAATAAAAAGATTCTTGTTTTCAAGAACTTGTCATTTGTATAGTTTTTTTATA
TTGTAGTTGTTCTATTTTAATCAAATGTTAGCGTGATTTATATTTTTTTTCGCCTCGACATCATCTGCCC
AGATGCGAAGTTAAGTGCGCAGAAAGTAATATCATGCGTCAATCGTATGTGAATGCTGGTCGCTATACTG
CTGTCGATTCGATACTAACGCCGCCATCCAGTTTAAACGAGCTCGAATTCATCGATGATATCAGATCCAC
TAGTGGCCTATGCGGCCGCGGATCTGCCGGTCTCCCTATAGTGAGTCGTATTAATTTCGATAAGCCAGGT
TAACCTGCATTAATGAATCGGCCAACGCGCGGGGAGAGGCGGTTTGCGTATTGGGCGCTCTTCCGCTTCC
TCGCTCACTGACTCGCTGCGCTCGGTCGTTCGGCTGCGGCGAGCGGTATCAGCTCACTCAAAGGCGGTAA
TACGGTTATCCACAGAATCAGGGGATAACGCAGGAAAGAACATGTGAGCAAAAGGCCAGCAAAAGGCCAG
GAACCGTAAAAAGGCCGCGTTGCTGGCGTTTTTCCATAGGCTCCGCCCCCCTGACGAGCATCACAAAAAT
CGACGCTCAAGTCAGAGGTGGCGAAACCCGACAGGACTATAAAGATACCAGGCGTTTCCCCCTGGAAGCT
CCCTCGTGCGCTCTCCTGTTCCGACCCTGCCGCTTACCGGATACCTGTCCGCCTTTCTCCCTTCGGGAAG
CGTGGCGCTTTCTCATAGCTCACGCTGTAGGTATCTCAGTTCGGTGTAGGTCGTTCGCTCCAAGCTGGGC
TGTGTGCACGAACCCCCCGTTCAGCCCGACCGCTGCGCCTTATCCGGTAACTATCGTCTTGAGTCCAACC
CGGTAAGACACGACTTATCGCCACTGGCAGCAGCCACTGGTAACAGGATTAGCAGAGCGAGGTATGTAGG
CGGTGCTACAGAGTTCTTGAAGTGGTGGCCTAACTACGGCTACACTAGAAGAACAGTATTTGGTATCTGC
GCTCTGCTGAAGCCAGTTACCTTCGGAAAAAGAGTTGGTAGCTCTTGATCCGGCAAACAAACCACCGCTG
GTAGCGGTGGTTTTTTTGTTTGCAAGCAGCAGATTACGCGCAGAAAAAAAGGATCTCAAGAAGATCCTTT
GATCTTTTCTACGGGGTCTGACGCTCAGTGGAACGAAAACTCACGTTAAGGGATTTTGGTCATGAGATTA
TCAAAAAGGATCTTCACCTAGATCCTTTTAAATTAAAAATGAAGTTTTAAATCAATCTAAAGTATATATG
AGTAAACTTGGTCTGACAGTTACCAATGCTTAATCAGTGAGGCACCTATCTCAGCGATCTGTCTATTTCG
TTCATCCATAGTTGCCTGACTCCCCGTCGTGTAGATAACTACGATACGGGAGGGCTTACCATCTGGCCCC
AGTGCTGCAATGATACCGCGAGACCCACGCTCACCGGCTCCAGATTTATCAGCAATAAACCAGCCAGCCG
GAAGGGCCGAGCGCAGAAGTGGTCCTGCAACTTTATCCGCCTCCATCCAGTCTATTAATTGTTGCCGGGA
AGCTAGAGTAAGTAGTTCGCCAGTTAATAGTTTGCGCAACGTTGTTGCCATTGCTACAGGCATCGTGGTG
TCACGCTCGTCGTTTGGTATGGCTTCATTCAGCTCCGGTTCCCAACGATCAAGGCGAGTTACATGATCCC
CCATGTTGTGCAAAAAAGCGGTTAGCTCCTTCGGTCCTCCGATCGTTGTCAGAAGTAAGTTGGCCGCAGT
GTTATCACTCATGGTTATGGCAGCACTGCATAATTCTCTTACTGTCATGCCATCCGTAAGATGCTTTTCT
GTGACTGGTGAGTACTCAACCAAGTCATTCTGAGAATAGTGTATGCGGCGACCGAGTTGCTCTTGCCCGG
CGTCAATACGGGATAATACCGCGCCACATAGCAGAACTTTAAAAGTGCTCATCATTGGAAAACGTTCTTC
GGGGCGAAAACTCTCAAGGATCTTACCGCTGTTGAGATCCAGTTCGATGTAACCCACTCGTGCACCCAAC
TGATCTTCAGCATCTTTTACTTTCACCAGCGTTTCTGGGTGAGCAAAAACAGGAAGGCAAAATGCCGCAA
AAAAGGGAATAAGGGCGACACGGAAATGTTGAATACTCATACTCTTCCTTTTTCAATATTATTGAAGCAT
TTATCAGGGTTATTGTCTCATGAGCGGATACATATTTGAATGTATTTAGAAAAATAAACAAATAGGGGTT
CCGCGCACATTTCCCCGAAAAGTGCCACCTGACGTCTAAGAAACCATTATTATCATGACATTAACCTATA
AAAATAGGCGTATCACGAGGCCCTTTCGTCTCGCGCGTTTCGGTGATGACGGTGAAAACCTCTGACACAT
GCAGCTCCCGGAGACGGTCACAGCTTGTCTGTAAGCGGATGCCGGGAGCAGACAAGCCCGTCAGGGCGCG
TCAGCGGGTGTTGGCGGGTGTCGGGGCTGGCTTAACTATGCGGCATCAGAGCAGATTGTACTGAGAGTGC
ACCATATGGACATATTGTCGTTAGAACGCGGCTACAATTAATACATAACCTTATGTATCATACA
